>Addgene plasmid #19358 | 12.4kbVillin-ΔATG | addgene partial sequence | sequence record 24520 | M13_pUC_rev
ANNNTGATTCGAATTGTTTAACGTCGACGAATTCATGGTACTCTGCCTACCTCAGCCTTCCAAGATCCTT
GGGATTACAAGCATGTACCACCATGTCCAGTGAAAGTGCTGCCCTGCCCCCACCCCCATTTTAATAGGCA
TAGGGTACAACCGAGGGACCATAAGCAGGAGAGGGGTGTGAAACTACCTACCAATTGCACACTGGAGACT
GAGGGAGATGGGCACACACCTGTCACCTGGAGTTTGGAAACTAAACAGAAAACAGAAGACTGGACTGGGA
GAACACAGCCCCAGTCCTGGAGATGAGGAAAGGGCCCGACCTGGGGCAATGGCAGAGTGAAGAGGGAGGC
CTGGAAGATGCCTGTGGAAGGAGATAAAATGAACAGGGCAGGAAGTGAGGTTGATCGCTTCTGGGCAGGG
GTGGAGGAGGAGGGGAGCGAGTCTGCATCACTTTAGGGGATGCTTAGGGATACAGCCAGTAAAAATACCT
CTAACTGGTCCTGGGATAGAGCAGATTTCTCTTATTTCTCCCCGTCCCCTTCTCTTTCTGTCAGAAACAG
ACATTCAGTACAACCCTGCTGACGGTAGTGTAATAGTGTAAACTGGTAAACNGGGGAAAAATGNGCCTAC
CAATATCAGAGAAAGCATGTCTTTTTAGAATTACTTATTGATTTTATTTTATGNGCATGATTTTTTTTTG
TTGNTTGTTTAATTTGGTTTTCNANAAGATTNCNTGGTAGCCGGNNNCTGAACCCNTNTNAANCGGGNTT
TNANANAAAACCCCCNCCNCCCCNAGNN
