>Addgene plasmid #19358 | 12.4kbVillin-ΔATG | addgene partial sequence | sequence record 45005 | M13_pUC-rev
ATTGTTTAAACGTCGACGAATTCATGGTACTCTGCCTACCTCAGCCTTCCAAGATCCTTGGGATTACAAG
CATGTACCACCATGTCCAGTGAAAGTGCTGCCCTGCCCCCACCCCCATTTTAATAGGCATAGGGTACAAC
CGAGGGACCATAAGCAGGAGAGGGGTGTGAAACTACCTACCAATTGCACACTGGAGACTGAGGGAGATGG
GCACACACCTGTCACCTGGAGTTTGGAAACTAAACAGAAAACAGAAGACTGGACTGGGAGAACACAGCCC
CAGTCCTGGAGATGAGGAAAGGGCCCGACCTGGGGCAATGGCAGAGTGAAGAGGGAGGCCTGGAAGATGC
CTGTGGAAGGAGATAAAATGAACAGGGCAGGAAGTGAGGTTGATCGCTTCTGGGCAGGGGTGGAGGAGGA
GGGGAGCGAGTCTGCATCACTTTAGGGGATGCTTAGGGATACAGCCAGTAAAAATACCTCTAACTGGTCC
TGGGATAGAGCAGATTTCTCTTATTTCTCCCCGTCCCCTTCTCTTTCTGTCAGAAACAGACATTCAGTAC
AACCCTGCTGACGGTAGTGTAATAGTGTAAACTGGTAAAAGCCTGGGAGAATGAGCTAACAATATCAGAG
AAAGCATGTCTTTTTAGAAATTACTTATTTGATTTTTATTTTATGTGCATTGATTTTTTTTTTGTTTGTT
TGTTTTTATTTTTGTTTTTCCGAGACAGGATTTCTCTGTGTAGCCCTGGCTGTCCTGGAACTCACTTTGT
AGACCAGGCTGACTTCGAACTCAGAAATCCGCCTGCCTCTGC
