[The description below was written by a language model from this plasmid's Addgene catalogue record.]
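Description:
12.4kbVillin-ΔATG is a transgene-assembly vector built on the pUC18 backbone, designed for making mice that express a gene of interest specifically in the intestinal epithelium. It is propagated in E. coli under ampicillin selection. The catalogue classifies it as a bacterial expression vector and lists it as low copy, but its actual role is as a cloning intermediate for mouse transgenesis rather than for protein production in bacteria.

The payload is a 12.4 kb fragment of mouse villin gene regulatory sequence, which acts as the promoter, followed by a custom polylinker and an SV40 polyadenylation signal. The record gives a total insert size of about 14 kb. To build it, the original pUC18 multiple cloning site between EcoRI and HindIII was replaced with synthetic polylinker oligos. The villin fragment was then placed between EcoRI and SmaI, and the SV40 polyA between HindIII and EcoRV. Seven unique sites (SmaI, XhoI, MluI, ClaI, SacII, AgeI, KpnI) lie between promoter and polyA to receive a transgene. As the ΔATG name indicates, the villin sequence supplies no start codon, so any inserted coding sequence must carry its own ATG.

Digestion with PmeI releases the promoter–transgene–polyA cassette from the pUC18 sequences, giving a linear fragment free of bacterial backbone for transgenic injection. The depositor describes the plasmid as an updated version of the pBluescript II-based 12.4 kb villin promoter construct used in the associated study of villin cis elements, with a larger, more useful cloning site and easier linearization. No feature table was provided, so element positions cannot be given.
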