Addgene plasmid #19358: 12.4kbVillin-ΔATG
Depositing lab: Deborah Gumucio. Depositing organization: University of Michigan. Publication: Cis elements of the villin gene control expression in restricted domains of the vertical (crypt) and horizontal (duodenum, cecum) axes of the intestine. Madison BB, Dunbar L, Qiao XT, Braunstein K, Braunstein E, Gumucio DL. J Biol Chem. 2002 Sep 6. 277(36):33275-83. 10.1074/jbc.M204935200 PubMed 12065599.
Backbone
  Vector backbone: puc18
  Backbone size w/o insert (bp): 2686
  Vector type: Bacterial Expression
Growth in bacteria
  Bacterial resistance: Ampicillin, 100 μg/mL
  Growth temperature: 37°C
  Growth strain: DH5alpha
  Copy number: Low Copy
Gene/Insert
  Gene/Insert name: 12.4kb Villin promoter
  Species: M. musculus (mouse)
  Insert size (bp): 14000
  Mutation: No ATG - transgenes cloned downstream of the villin promoter must include an ATG.
  Cloning method: Restriction Enzyme; 5′ cloning site EcoR1 (not destroyed); 3′ cloning site HindIII (not destroyed)
  Sequencing primers: 5′ M13 Reverse; 3′ M13 Forward
Terms and licenses: Academic/Nonprofit Terms; Industry Terms: Not Available to Industry
Depositor comments: This is an updated version of the pBSII-12.4kbVillin promoter used in the cited publication. This vector is optimized with a larger, more useful MCS and easy linearization for transgenic injection. 12.4kb villin is a promoter to drive intestinal-specific expression of transgenes in the mouse intestinal epithelium. This construct was created by addition of two polylinker oligos between the HindIII and EcoR1 sites (replacing the MCS) in the puc18 vector, and then addition of the 12.4kb villin promoter (between EcoR1 and Sma1) and an SV40Pa (between HindIII and EcoRV) of the resulting MCS. Unique sites between the 12.4kb Villin promoter and SV40Pa are (from 5' to 3'): Sma1, Xho1, Mlu1, Cla1, SacII, Age1, Kpn1. Pre-transgene injection linearization of the plasmid can be obtained by digestion with PmeI, which removes the puc18 sequences.
How to cite: 12.4kbVillin-ΔATG was a gift from Deborah Gumucio (Addgene plasmid # 19358 ; http://n2t.net/addgene:19358 ; RRID:Addgene_19358)
